>Addgene plasmid #116405 | pHAGE-GNAS-R6P | addgene full sequence | sequence record 252995 | Addgene NGS Result
TGGAAGGGCTAATTCACTCCCAAAGAAGACAAGATATCCTTGATCTGTGGATCTACCACACACAAGGCTA
CTTCCCTGATTAGCAGAACTACACACCAGGGCCAGGGGTCAGATATCCACTGACCTTTGGATGGTGCTAC
AAGCTAGTACCAGTTGAGCCAGATAAGGTAGAAGAGGCCAATAAAGGAGAGAACACCAGCTTGTTACACC
CTGTGAGCCTGCATGGGATGGATGACCCGGAGAGAGAAGTGTTAGAGTGGAGGTTTGACAGCCGCCTAGC
ATTTCATCACGTGGCCCGAGAGCTGCATCCGGAGTACTTCAAGAACTGCTGATATCGAGCTTGCTACAAG
GGACTTTCCGCTGGGGACTTTCCAGGGAGGCGTGGCCTGGGCGGGACTGGGGAGTGGCGAGCCCTCAGAT
CCTGCATATAAGCAGCTGCTTTTTGCCTGTACTGGGTCTCTCTGGTTAGACCAGATCTGAGCCTGGGAGC
TCTCTGGCTAACTAGGGAACCCACTGCTTAAGCCTCAATAAAGCTTGCCTTGAGTGCTTCAAGTAGTGTG
TGCCCGTCTGTTGTGTGACTCTGGTAACTAGAGATCCCTCAGACCCTTTTAGTCAGTGTGGAAAATCTCT
AGCAGTGGCGCCCGAACAGGGACTTGAAAGCGAAAGGGAAACCAGAGGAGCTCTCTCGACGCAGGACTCG
GCTTGCTGAAGCGCGCACGGCAAGAGGCGAGGGGCGGCGACTGGTGAGTACGCCAAAAATTTTGACTAGC
GGAGGCTAGAAGGAGAGAGATGGGTGCGAGAGCGTCAGTATTAAGCGGGGGAGAATTAGATCGCGATGGG
AAAAAATTCGGTTAAGGCCAGGGGGAAAGAAAAAATATAAATTAAAACATATAGTATGGGCAAGCAGGGA
GCTAGAACGATTCGCAGTTAATCCTGGCCTGTTAGAAACATCAGAAGGCTGTAGACAAATACTGGGACAG
CTACAACCATCCCTTCAGACAGGATCAGAAGAACTTAGATCATTATATAATACAGTAGCAACCCTCTATT
GTGTGCATCAAAGGATAGAGATAAAAGACACCAAGGAAGCTTTAGACAAGATAGAGGAAGAGCAAAACAA
AAGTAAGACCACCGCACAGCAAGCGGCCGGCCGCTGATCTTCAGACCTGGAGGAGGAGATATGAGGGACA
ATTGGAGAAGTGAATTATATAAATATAAAGTAGTAAAAATTGAACCATTAGGAGTAGCACCCACCAAGGC
AAAGAGAAGAGTGGTGCAGAGAGAAAAAAGAGCAGTGGGAATAGGAGCTTTGTTCCTTGGGTTCTTGGGA
GCAGCAGGAAGCACTATGGGCGCAGCGTCAATGACGCTGACGGTACAGGCCAGACAATTATTGTCTGGTA
TAGTGCAGCAGCAGAACAATTTGCTGAGGGCTATTGAGGCGCAACAGCATCTGTTGCAACTCACAGTCTG
GGGCATCAAGCAGCTCCAGGCAAGAATCCTGGCTGTGGAAAGATACCTAAAGGATCAACAGCTCCTGGGG
ATTTGGGGTTGCTCTGGAAAACTCATTTGCACCACTGCTGTGCCTTGGAATGCTAGTTGGAGTAATAAAT
CTCTGGAACAGATTTGGAATCACACGACCTGGATGGAGTGGGACAGAGAAATTAACAATTACACAAGCTT
AATACACTCCTTAATTGAAGAATCGCAAAACCAGCAAGAAAAGAATGAACAAGAATTATTGGAATTAGAT
AAATGGGCAAGTTTGTGGAATTGGTTTAACATAACAAATTGGCTGTGGTATATAAAATTATTCATAATGA
TAGTAGGAGGCTTGGTAGGTTTAAGAATAGTTTTTGCTGTACTTTCTATAGTGAATAGAGTTAGGCAGGG
ATATTCACCATTATCGTTTCAGACCCACCTCCCAACCCCGAGGGGACCCGACAGGCCCGAAGGAATAGAA
GAAGAAGGTGGAGAGAGAGACAGAGACAGATCCATTCGATTAGTGAACGGATCTCGACGGTATCGCCGAA
TTCACAAATGGCAGTATTCATCCACAATTTTAAAAGAAAAGGGGGGATTGGGGGGTACAGTGCAGGGGAA
AGAATAGTAGACATAATAGCAACAGACATACAAACTAAAGAATTACAAAAACAAATTACAAAAATTCAAA
ATTTTCGGGTTTATTACAGGGACAGCAGAGATCCAGTTTGGACTAGTCGTGAGGCTCCGGTGCCCGTCAG
TGGGCAGAGCGCACATCGCCCACAGTCCCCGAGAAGTTGGGGGGAGGGGTCGGCAATTGAACCGGTGCCT
AGAGAAGGTGGCGCGGGGTAAACTGGGAAAGTGATGTCGTGTACTGGCTCCGCCTTTTTCCCGAGGGTGG
GGGAGAACCGTATATAAGTGCAGTAGTCGCCGTGAACGTTCTTTTTCGCAACGGGTTTGCCGCCAGAACA
CAGGTAAGTGCCGTGTGTGGTTCCCGCGGGCCTGGCCTCTTTACGGGTTATGGCCCTTGCGTGCCTTGAA
TTACTTCCACCTGGCTGCAGTACGTGATTCTTGATCCCGAGCTTCGGGTTGGAAGTGGGTGGGAGAGTTC
GAGGCCTTGCGCTTAAGGAGCCCCTTCGCCTCGTGCTTGAGTTGAGGCCTGGCCTGGGCGCTGGGGCCGC
CGCGTGCGAATCTGGTGGCACCTTCGCGCCTGTCTCGCTGCTTTCGATAAGTCTCTAGCCATTTAAAATT
TTTGATGACCTGCTGCGACGCTTTTTTTCTGGCAAGATAGTCTTGTAAATGCGGGCCAAGATCTGCACAC
TGGTATTTCGGTTTTTGGGGCCGCGGGCGGCGACGGGGCCCGTGCGTCCCAGCGCACATGTTCGGCGAGG
CGGGGCCTGCGAGCGCGGCCACCGAGAATCGGACGGGGGTAGTCTCAAGCTGGCCGGCCTGCTCTGGTGC
CTGGCCTCGCGCCGCCGTGTATCGCCCCGCCCTGGGCGGCAAGGCTGGCCCGGTCGGCACCAGTTGCGTG
AGCGGAAAGATGGCCGCTTCCCGGCCCTGCTGCAGGGAGCTCAAAATGGAGGACGCGGCGCTCGGGAGAG
CGGGCGGGTGAGTCACCCACACAAAGGAAAAGGGCCTTTCCGTCCTCAGCCGTCGCTTCATGTGACTCCA
CGGAGTACCGGGCGCCGTCCAGGCACCTCGATTAGTTCTCGAGCTTTTGGAGTACGTCGTCTTTAGGTTG
GGGGGAGGGGTTTTATGCGATGGAGTTTCCCCACACTGAGTGGGTGGAGACTGAAGTTAGGCCAGCTTGG
CACTTGATGTAATTCTCCTTGGAATTTGCCCTTTTTGAGTTTGGATCTTGGTTCATTCTCAAGCCTCAGA
CAGTGGTTCAAAGTTTTTTTCTTCCATTTCAGGTGTCGTGAAGCGGCCCTGCAGATATCAACAAGTTTGT
ACAAAAAAGCAGGCACCATGGATCGGAGGTCCCCGGCTCAGCAGTGGCGCCGAGCTCGCCATAATTACAA
CGACCTGTGCCCGCCCATAGGCCGCCGGGCAGCCACCGCGCTCCTCTGGCTCTCCTGCTCCATCGCGCTC
CTCCGCGCCCTTGCCACCTCCAACGCCCGTGCCCAGCAGCGCGCGGCTGCCCAACAGCGCCGGAGCTTCC
TTAACGCCCACCACCGCTCCGGCGCCCAGGTATTCCCTGAGTCCCCCGAATCGGAATCTGACCACGAGCA
CGAGGAGGCAGACCTTGAGCTGTCCCTCCCCGAGTGCCTAGAGTACGAGGAAGAGTTCGACTACGAGACC
GAGAGCGAGACCRAGTCCGAAATCGAGTCCGAGACCGACTTCGAGACCGAGCCTGAGACCGCCCCCACCA
CTGAGCCCGAGACCGAGCCTGAAGACGATCGCGGCCCGGTGGTGCCCAAGCACTCCACCTTCGGCCAGTC
CCTCACCCAGCGTCTGCACGCTCTCAAGTTGCGAAGCCCCGACGCCTCCCCAAGTCGCGCGCCGCCCAGC
ACTCAGGAGCCCCAGAGCCCCAGGGAAGGGGAGGAGCTCAAGCCCGAGGACAAAGATCCAAGGGACCCCG
AAGAGTCGAAGGAGCCCAAGGAGGAGAAGCAGCGGCGTCGCTGCAAGCCAAAGAAGCCCACCCGCCGTGA
CGCGTCCCCGGAGTCCCCTTCCAAAAAGGGACCCATCCCCATCCGGCGTCACTAGAACCCAGCTTTCTTG
TACAAAGTGGTGATATCCAATTAACCCTCACTAAAGGATAGATTTAAGTGAAGAGAGTTATCCCTATAGT
GAGTCGTATTACCACCCAACTTTTCTATACAAAGTGGTTGATATCCAGCACAGTGGCGGCCGCTCGAGTC
TAGAGGGCCCGCGGTTCGAAGGTAAGCCTATCCCTAACCCTCTCCTCGGTCTCGATTCTACGCGTACCGG
TTAGTAATGAGATCCCTCCCCCCCCCCTAACGTTACTGGCCGAAGCCGCTTGGAATAAGGCCGGTGTGCG
TTTGTCTATATGTTATTTTCCACCATATTGCCGTCTTTTGGCAATGTGAGGGCCCGGAAACCTGGCCCTG
TCTTCTTGACGAGCATTCCTAGGGGTCTTTCCCCTCTCGCCAAAGGAATGCAAGGTCTGTTGAATGTCGT
GAAGGAAGCAGTTCCTCTGGAAGCTTCTTGAAGACAAACAACGTCTGTAGCGACCCTTTGCAGGCAGCGG
AACCCCCCACCTGGCGACAGGTGCCTCTGCGGCCAAAAGCCACGTGTATAAGATACACCTGCAAAGGCGG
CACAACCCCAGTGCCACGTTGTGAGTTGGATAGTTGTGGAAAGAGTCAAATGGCTCTCCTCAAGCGTATT
CAACAAGGGGCTGAAGGATGCCCAGAAGGTACCCCATTGTATGGGATCTGATCTGGGGCCTCGGTGCACA
TGCTTTACATGTGTTTAGTCGAGGTTAAAAAAACGTCTAGGCCCCCCGAACCACGGGGACGTGGTTTTCC
TTTGAAAAACACGATGATAATATGGCCACACATATGACCGAGTACAAGCCCACGGTGCGCCTCGCCACCC
GCGACGACGTCCCCAGGGCCGTACGCACCCTCGCCGCCGCGTTCGCCGACTACCCCGCCACGCGCCACAC
CGTCGATCCGGACCGCCACATCGAGCGGGTCACCGAGCTGCAAGAACTCTTCCTCACGCGCGTCGGGCTC
GACATCGGCAAGGTGTGGGTCGCGGACGACGGCGCCGCGGTGGCGGTCTGGACCACGCCGGAGAGCGTCG
AAGCGGGGGCGGTGTTCGCCGAGATCGGCCCGCGCATGGCCGAGTTGAGCGGTTCCCGGCTGGCCGCGCA
GCAACAGATGGAAGGCCTCCTGGCGCCGCACCGGCCCAAGGAGCCCGCGTGGTTCCTGGCCACCGTCGGC
GTCTCGCCCGACCACCAGGGCAAGGGTCTGGGCAGCGCCGTCGTGCTCCCCGGAGTGGAGGCGGCCGAGC
GCGCCGGGGTGCCCGCCTTCCTGGAGACCTCCGCGCCCCGCAACCTCCCCTTCTACGAGCGGCTCGGCTT
CACCGTCACCGCCGACGTCGAGGTGCCCGAAGGACCGCGCACCTGGTGCATGACCCGCAAGCCCGGTGCC
TAAATCGATAGATCCTAATCAACCTCTGGATTACAAAATTTGTGAAAGATTGACTGGTATTCTTAACTAT
GTTGCTCCTTTTACGCTATGTGGATACGCTGCTTTAATGCCTTTGTATCATGCTATTGCTTCCCGTATGG
CTTTCATTTTCTCCTCCTTGTATAAATCCTGGTTGCTGTCTCTTTATGAGGAGTTGTGGCCCGTTGTCAG
GCAACGTGGCGTGGTGTGCACTGTGTTTGCTGACGCAACCCCCACTGGTTGGGGCATTGCCACCACCTGT
CAGCTCCTTTCCGGGACTTTCGCTTTCCCCCTCCCTATTGCCACGGCGGAACTCATCGCCGCCTGCCTTG
CCCGCTGCTGGACAGGGGCTCGGCTGTTGGGCACTGACAATTCCGTGGTGTTGTCGGGGAAATCATCGTC
CTTTCCTTGGCTGCTCGCCTGTGTTGCCACCTGGATTCTGCGCGGGACGTCCTTCTGCTACGTCCCTTCG
GCCCTCAATCCAGCGGACCTTCCTTCCCGCGGCCTGCTGCCGGCTCTGCGGCCTCTTCCGCGTCTTCGCC
TTCGCCCTCAGACGAGTCGGATCTCCCTTTGGGCCGCCTCCCCGCCTGAGATCCTTTAAGACCAATGACT
TACAAGGCAGCTGTAGATCTTAGCCACTTTTTAAAAGAAAAGGGGGGACTGGAAGGGCTAATTCACTCCC
AACGAAGACAAGATCTGCTTTTTGCTTGTACTGGGTCTCTCTGGTTAGACCAGATCTGAGCCTGGGAGCT
CTCTGGCTAACTAGGGAACCCACTGCTTAAGCCTCAATAAAGCTTGCCTTGAGTGCTTCAAGTAGTGTGT
GCCCGTCTGTTGTGTGACTCTGGTAACTAGAGATCCCTCAGACCCTTTTAGTCAGTGTGGAAAATCTCTA
GCAGTAGTAGTTCATGTCATCTTATTATTCAGTATTTATAACTTGCAAAGAAATGAATATCAGAGAGTGA
GAGGCCCGGGTTAATTAAGGAAAGGGCTAGATCATTCTTGAAGACGAAAGGGCCTCGTGATACGCCTATT
TTTATAGGTTAATGTCATGATAATAATGGTTTCTTAGACGTCAGGTGGCACTTTTCGGGGAAATGTGCGC
GGAACCCCTATTTGTTTATTTTTCTAAATACATTCAAATATGTATCCGCTCATGAGACAATAACCCTGAT
AAATGCTTCAATAATATTGAAAAAGGAAGAGTATGAGTATTCAACATTTCCGTGTCGCCCTTATTCCCTT
TTTTGCGGCATTTTGCCTTCCTGTTTTTGCTCACCCAGAAACGCTGGTGAAAGTAAAAGATGCTGAAGAT
CAGTTGGGTGCACGAGTGGGTTACATCGAACTGGATCTCAACAGCGGTAAGATCCTTGAGAGTTTTCGCC
CCGAAGAACGTTTTCCAATGATGAGCACTTTTAAAGTTCTGCTATGTGGCGCGGTATTATCCCGTGTTGA
CGCCGGGCAAGAGCAACTCGGTCGCCGCATACACTATTCTCAGAATGACTTGGTTGAGTACTCACCAGTC
ACAGAAAAGCATCTTACGGATGGCATGACAGTAAGAGAATTATGCAGTGCTGCCATAACCATGAGTGATA
ACACTGCGGCCAACTTACTTCTGACAACGATCGGAGGACCGAAGGAGCTAACCGCTTTTTTGCACAACAT
GGGGGATCATGTAACTCGCCTTGATCGTTGGGAACCGGAGCTGAATGAAGCCATACCAAACGACGAGCGT
GACACCACGATGCCTGTAGCAATGGCAACAACGTTGCGCAAACTATTAACTGGCGAACTACTTACTCTAG
CTTCCCGGCAACAATTAATAGACTGGATGGAGGCGGATAAAGTTGCAGGACCACTTCTGCGCTCGGCCCT
TCCGGCTGGCTGGTTTATTGCTGATAAATCTGGAGCCGGTGAGCGTGGGTCTCGCGGTATCATTGCAGCA
CTGGGGCCAGATGGTAAGCCCTCCCGTATCGTAGTTATCTACACGACGGGGAGTCAGGCAACTATGGATG
AACGAAATAGACAGATCGCTGAGATAGGTGCCTCACTGATTAAGCATTGGTAACTGTCAGACCAAGTTTA
CTCATATATACTTTAGATTGATTTAAAACTTCATTTTTAATTTAAAAGGATCTAGGTGAAGATCCTTTTT
GATAATCTCATGACCAAAATCCCTTAACGTGAGTTTTCGTTCCACTGAGCGTCAGACCCCGTAGAAAAGA
TCAAAGGATCTTCTTGAGATCCTTTTTTTCTGCGCGTAATCTGCTGCTTGCAAACAAAAAAACCACCGCT
ACCAGCGGTGGTTTGTTTGCCGGATCAAGAGCTACCAACTCTTTTTCCGAAGGTAACTGGCTTCAGCAGA
GCGCAGATACCAAATACTGTTCTTCTAGTGTAGCCGTAGTTAGGCCACCACTTCAAGAACTCTGTAGCAC
CGCCTACATACCTCGCTCTGCTAATCCTGTTACCAGTGGCTGCTGCCAGTGGCGATAAGTCGTGTCTTAC
CGGGTTGGACTCAAGACGATAGTTACCGGATAAGGCGCAGCGGTCGGGCTGAACGGGGGGTTCGTGCACA
CAGCCCAGCTTGGAGCGAACGACCTACACCGAACTGAGATACCTACAGCGTGAGCTATGAGAAAGCGCCA
CGCTTCCCGAAGGGAGAAAGGCGGACAGGTATCCGGTAAGCGGCAGGGTCGGAACAGGAGAGCGCACGAG
GGAGCTTCCAGGGGGAAACGCCTGGTATCTTTATAGTCCTGTCGGGTTTCGCCACCTCTGACTTGAGCGT
CGATTTTTGTGATGCTCGTCAGGGGGGCGGAGCCTATGGAAAAACGCCAGCAACGCGGCCTTTTTACGGT
TCCTGGCCTTTTGCTGGCCTTTTGCTCACATGTTCTTTCCTGCGTTATCCCCTGATTCTGTGGATAACCG
TATTACCGCCTTTGAGTGAGCTGATACCGCTCGCCGCAGCCGAACGACCGAGCGCAGCGAGTCAGTGAGC
GAGGAAGCGGAAGAGCGCCCAATACGCAAACCGCCTCTCCCCGCGCGTTGGCCGATTCATTAATGCAGCA
AGCTCATGGCTGACTAATTTTTTTTATTTATGCAGAGGCCGAGGCCGCCTCGGCCTCTGAGCTATTCCAG
AAGTAGTGAGGAGGCTTTTTTGGAGGCCTAGGCTTTTGCAAAAAGCTCCCCGTGGCACGACAGGTTTCCC
GACTGGAAAGCGGGCAGTGAGCGCAACGCAATTAATGTGAGTTAGCTCACTCATTAGGCACCCCAGGCTT
TACACTTTATGCTTCCGGCTCGTATGTTGTGTGGAATTGTGAGCGGATAACAATTTCACACAGGAAACAG
CTATGACATGATTACGAATTTCACAAATAAAGCATTTTTTTCACTGCATTCTAGTTGTGGTTTGTCCAAA
CTCATCAATGTATCTTATCATGTCTGGATCAACTGGATAACTCAAGCTAACCAAAATCATCCCAAACTTC
CCACCCCATACCCTATTACCACTGCCAATTACCTGTGGTTTCATTTACTCTAAACCTGTGATTCCTCTGA
ATTATTTTCATTTTAAAGAAATTGTATTTGTTAAATATGTACTACAAACTTAGTAGT
Features (pLannotate 1.2.2; 30 found; start..end, strand, type, name):
    377..634     +  LTR            5' LTR (truncated): truncated 5' long terminal repeat (LTR) from HIV-1
    681..806     +  misc_feature   HIV-1 Ψ: packaging signal of human immunodeficiency virus type 1
    790..1128    +  CDS            HIV-1 gag (fragment): gag protein from human immunodeficiency virus 1; gag
   1303..1536    +  misc_feature   RRE: The Rev response element (RRE) of HIV-1 allows for Rev-dependent mRNA export from the nucleus to the cytoplasm.
   1913..2013    +  CDS            Rev (fragment): human immunodeficiency virus 1 (HIV-1) Rev protein; rev; enhances nuclear export of unspliced and incompletely spliced viral mRNAs
   2058..2175    +  misc_feature   cPPT/CTS: central polypurine tract and central termination sequence of HIV-1
   2223..3401    +  promoter       EF-1α promoter: strong constitutive promoter for human elongation factor EF-1α
   3422..3442    +  protein_bind   attB1: mutant version of attB; core recombination site for the Gateway® BP reaction BP Clonase™
   3448..4182    +  CDS            GNAS: GNAS3_HUMAN - Also known as GNAS1 Experimental evidence at transcript level: Swiss-Prot protein existence level 2. From Homo sapiens (Human).
   4187..4211    -  protein_bind   attB2: mutant version of attB; recombination site for the Gateway® BP reaction BP Clonase™
   4219..4237    +  promoter       T3 promoter: promoter for bacteriophage T3 RNA polymerase
   4263..4281    -  promoter       T7 promoter: promoter for bacteriophage T7 RNA polymerase
   4287..4305    -  protein_bind   attB4 (fragment): mutant version of attB; core recombination site for the Gateway® BP reaction BP Clonase™
   4361..4402    +  CDS            V5 tag: epitope tag from simian virus 5
   4528..4990    +  misc_feature   IRES: internal ribosome entry site (IRES) of the encephalomyocarditis virus (EMCV)
   5004..5601    +  CDS            PuroR (fragment): puromycin N-acetyltransferase; pac from Streptomyces; confers resistance to puromycin
   5617..6205    +  misc_feature   WPRE: woodchuck hepatitis virus posttranscriptional regulatory element
   6213..6278    +  CDS            nef (fragment): NEF_HV1Z2 - Experimental evidence at protein level: Swiss-Prot protein existence level 1. Extracellular Nef protein targets CD4(+) T-lymphocytes for apoptosis by interacting with CXCR4 surface receptors. From Human immunodeficiency virus type 1 group M subtype D (isolate Z2/CDC-Z34) (HIV-1).
   6280..6513    +  LTR            3' LTR (ΔU3): self-inactivating 3' long terminal repeat (LTR) from HIV-1
   6718..6822    +  promoter       AmpR promoter: bla
   6823..7683    +  CDS            AmpR: β-lactamase; bla; confers resistance to ampicillin, carbenicillin, and related antibiotics
   7854..8442    +  rep_origin     ori: high-copy-number ColE1/pMB1/pBR322/pUC origin of replication
   8625..8679    +  CDS            lacI (fragment): lac repressor; lacI; The lac repressor binds to the lac operator to inhibit transcription in E. coli. This inhibition can be relieved by adding lactose or isopropyl-β-D-thiogalactopyranoside (IPTG).
   8685..8778    +  rep_origin     SV40 ori (fragment): SV40 origin of replication
   8803..8840    +  CDS            lacI (fragment): lac repressor; lacI; The lac repressor binds to the lac operator to inhibit transcription in E. coli. This inhibition can be relieved by adding lactose or isopropyl-β-D-thiogalactopyranoside (IPTG).
   8853..8874    +  protein_bind   CAP binding site: CAP binding activates transcription in the presence of cAMP. E. coli catabolite activator protein
   8889..8919    +  promoter       lac promoter: promoter for the E. coli lac operon
   8927..8943    +  protein_bind   lac operator: The lac repressor binds to the lac operator to inhibit transcription in E. coli. This inhibition can be relieved by adding lactose or isopropyl-β-D-thiogalactopyranoside (IPTG). lac repressor encoded by lacI
   8977..9060    +  polyA_signal   SV40 poly(A) signal (fragment): SV40 polyadenylation signal
   9227..329     +  CDS            nef (fragment) (across the origin): NEF_HV1BR - Experimental evidence at protein level: Swiss-Prot protein existence level 1. Extracellular Nef protein targets CD4(+) T-lymphocytes for apoptosis by interacting with CXCR4 surface receptors (PubMed:14990729). From Human immunodeficiency virus type 1 group M subtype B (isolate BRU/LAI) (HIV-1).
