[The description below was written by a language model from this plasmid's Addgene catalogue record and pLannotate feature annotations shown in this document.]
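Description:
pHAGE-GNAS-R6P is an HIV-1-derived lentiviral expression plasmid built on the pHAGE backbone and carrying a human GNAS open reading frame with the R6P substitution. It is maintained in E. coli through a high-copy ColE1/pUC-type origin and selected with ampicillin via the β-lactamase gene. The viral portion has the layout of a self-inactivating transfer vector: a truncated 5' LTR, the Ψ packaging signal with an adjoining gag fragment, the Rev response element for Rev-dependent nuclear export of the genomic RNA, the cPPT/CTS element, and a ΔU3 3' LTR that disables LTR promoter activity after integration. No packaging or envelope genes are annotated beyond short gag, rev and nef fragments, so these functions would have to be supplied separately to make virus.

Between the LTRs, the constitutive human EF-1α promoter drives the GNAS insert, which was introduced by Gateway recombination and is flanked by attB1 and attB2 sites. The annotated coding region is about 735 nt and was matched to the GNAS3_HUMAN Swiss-Prot entry, which suggests one of the shorter products of the complex GNAS locus, although the catalogue fields do not specify the isoform. Downstream lie short T3 and T7 promoter sequences, a V5 epitope tag annotation (the record does not state whether it is fused in frame to the insert), and an EMCV IRES followed by a puromycin N-acetyltransferase gene, allowing puromycin selection of transduced cells from the same transcript. A WPRE precedes the 3' LTR to enhance transcript expression. The plasmid is intended for lentiviral expression of this GNAS variant in mammalian cells and comes from a study on functional annotation of somatic cancer mutations.
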