Addgene plasmid #116405: pHAGE-GNAS-R6P
Purpose: Lentiviral expression of GNAS R6P
Depositing lab: Gordon Mills & Kenneth Scott. Publication: Systematic Functional Annotation of Somatic Mutations in Cancer. Ng PK, Li J, Jeong KJ, Shao S, Chen H, Tsang YH, Sengupta S, Wang Z, Bhavana VH, Tran R, Soewito S, Minussi DC, Moreno D, Kong K, Dogruluk T, Lu H, Gao J, Tokheim C, Zhou DC, Johnson AM, Zeng J, Ip CKM, Ju Z, Wester M, Yu S, Li Y, Vellano CP, Schultz N, Karchin R, Ding L, Lu Y, Cheung LWT, Chen K, Shaw KR, Meric-Bernstam F, Scott KL, Yi S, Sahni N, Liang H, Mills GB. Cancer Cell. 2018 Mar 12;33(3):450-462.e10. doi: 10.1016/j.ccell.2018.01.021. PubMed 29533785.
Backbone
  Vector backbone: pHAGE
  Vector type: Lentiviral
Growth in bacteria
  Bacterial resistance: Ampicillin, 100 μg/mL
  Growth temperature: 37°C
  Growth strain: Stbl3
  Copy number: High Copy
Gene/Insert
  Gene/Insert name: GNAS
  Species: H. sapiens (human)
  Mutation: R6P
  Entrez Gene: GNAS (a.k.a. AHO, C20orf45, GNAS1, GPSA, GSA, GSP, NESP, PITA3, POH, SCG6, SgVI)
  Cloning method: Gateway Cloning
Terms and licenses: Academic/Nonprofit Terms; Industry Terms: Not Available to Industry
How to cite: pHAGE-GNAS-R6P was a gift from Gordon Mills & Kenneth Scott (Addgene plasmid # 116405)
