>Addgene plasmid #116405 | pHAGE-GNAS-R6P | depositor partial sequence | sequence record 219279 | insert
ATGGATCGGAGGTCCCCGGCTCAGCAGTGGCGCCGAGCTCGCCATAATTACAACGACCTGTGCCCGCCCA
TAGGCCGCCGGGCAGCCACCGCGCTCCTCTGGCTCTCCTGCTCCATCGCGCTCCTCCGCGCCCTTGCCAC
CTCCAACGCCCGTGCCCAGCAGCGCGCGGCTGCCCAACAGCGCCGGAGCTTCCTTAACGCCCACCACCGC
TCCGGCGCCCAGGTATTCCCTGAGTCCCCCGAATCGGAATCTGACCACGAGCACGAGGAGGCAGACCTTG
AGCTGTCCCTCCCCGAGTGCCTAGAGTACGAGGAAGAGTTCGACTACGAGACCGAGAGCGAGACCGAGTC
CGAAATCGAGTCCGAGACCGACTTCGAGACCGAGCCTGAGACCGCCCCCACCACTGAGCCCGAGACCGAG
CCTGAAGACGATCGCGGCCCGGTGGTGCCCAAGCACTCCACCTTCGGCCAGTCCCTCACCCAGCGTCTGC
ACGCTCTCAAGTTGCGAAGCCCCGACGCCTCCCCAAGTCGCGCGCCGCCCAGCACTCAGGAGCCCCAGAG
CCCCAGGGAAGGGGAGGAGCTCAAGCCCGAGGACAAAGATCCAAGGGACCCCGAAGAGTCGAAGGAGCCC
AAGGAGGAGAAGCAGCGGCGTCGCTGCAAGCCAAAGAAGCCCACCCGCCGTGACGCGTCCCCGGAGTCCC
CTTCCAAAAAGGGACCCATCCCCATCCGGCGTCACTAA
